Addgene plasmid #233389: XZ374 EF1a-IL2Rgsp-3xHA-IL2Rg(ECD+TM)-TS-tdMCP-export
Purpose: Optimized IL-2-sensing eLIDAR with IL-2 gamma chain ecto+TM domains fused with tdMCP, with Golgi traffic sequence and ER export sequence
Depositing lab: Xiaojing Gao. Depositing organization: Stanford University. Publication: Post-transcriptional modular synthetic receptors. Zhang X, Mille-Fragoso LS, Kaseniit KE, Lee AP, Zhang M, Call CC, Hu Y, Xie Y, Gao XJ. Nat Chem Biol. 2025 Mar 28. doi: 10.1038/s41589-025-01872-w. PubMed 40155716.
Backbone
  Vector backbone: FLP-IN
  Vector type: Mammalian Expression
Growth in bacteria
  Bacterial resistance: Ampicillin, 100 μg/mL
  Growth temperature: 37°C
  Growth strain: DH5alpha
  Copy number: High Copy
Gene/Insert
  Gene/Insert name: IL2Rg(ecto+TM)-tdMCP
  Species: Synthetic
  Mutation: WT
  Promoter: EF1a
  Tag / fusion protein: HA (N terminal on insert)
  Cloning method: Gibson Cloning
Terms and licenses: Academic/Nonprofit Terms; Industry Terms: Not Available to Industry
Depositor comments: https://benchling.com/s/seq-Tb1kYDuvGa8TXLQZtjz0?m=slm-UhjfRkQb8CmJYkomoWRI for annotated sequence file. Please visit https://doi.org/10.1101/2024.05.03.592453 for bioRxiv preprint.
How to cite: XZ374 EF1a-IL2Rgsp-3xHA-IL2Rg(ECD+TM)-TS-tdMCP-export was a gift from Xiaojing Gao (Addgene plasmid # 233389 ; http://n2t.net/addgene:233389 ; RRID:Addgene_233389)
