[The description below was written by a language model from this plasmid's Addgene catalogue record and pLannotate feature annotations shown in this document.]
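Description:
XZ374 EF1a-IL2Rgsp-3xHA-IL2Rg(ECD+TM)-TS-tdMCP-export is a 7.3 kb mammalian expression plasmid built on a FLP-IN backbone. It is maintained in E. coli at high copy through a ColE1/pUC-type origin and selected with ampicillin (AmpR under its bla promoter). Remnants of a lac promoter/operator region and a partial f1 ori are also annotated. An FRT site sits immediately upstream of a hygromycin resistance coding sequence that has no full promoter annotated in front of it. This is the usual Flp-In arrangement, in which FLP-mediated recombination into a genomic FRT landing pad supplies the promoter and makes integrants hygromycin resistant. An SV40 poly(A) signal follows the marker. The plasmid could equally be used by transient transfection, although the record does not state a delivery route.

The payload is a synthetic receptor chain driven by the strong constitutive human EF-1α promoter and terminated by a bGH poly(A) signal. According to the name and catalogue fields, it begins with the IL-2 receptor gamma chain signal peptide and an N-terminal 3xHA tag, followed by the IL2RG extracellular and transmembrane domains. On the cytoplasmic side it carries a Golgi trafficking sequence, annotated as a short fragment of the KCNJ2 (Kir2.1) potassium channel. This is followed by a tandem dimer of the MS2 bacteriophage coat protein (tdMCP), of which the automated annotation flags only one copy, and an ER export sequence. The trafficking motifs are intended to improve delivery of the fusion to the cell surface, and MCP binds MS2 RNA hairpins. The depositor describes the construct as an optimized IL-2-sensing eLIDAR component, part of a modular synthetic receptor system that acts post-transcriptionally. It presumably works with a partner receptor chain and a hairpin-bearing reporter transcript, neither of which is described in this record.
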