Features (pLannotate 1.2.2; 20 found; start..end, strand, type, name):
     17..1039    +  CDS            HygR: aminoglycoside phosphotransferase from E. coli; aph(4)-Ia; confers resistance to hygromycin
   1049..1174    +  CDS            ble (fragment): BLE_KLEPN - Experimental evidence at protein level: Swiss-Prot protein existence level 1. Binding protein with a strong affinity to the bleomycin family of antibiotics. Binds to CL990; an antimitotic-antibiotic compound. From Klebsiella pneumoniae.
   1169..1290    +  polyA_signal   SV40 poly(A) signal: SV40 polyadenylation signal
   1363..1379    -  protein_bind   lac operator: The lac repressor binds to the lac operator to inhibit transcription in E. coli. This inhibition can be relieved by adding lactose or isopropyl-β-D-thiogalactopyranoside (IPTG). lac repressor encoded by lacI
   1387..1417    -  promoter       lac promoter: promoter for the E. coli lac operon
   1432..1453    -  protein_bind   CAP binding site: CAP binding activates transcription in the presence of cAMP. E. coli catabolite activator protein
   1466..1558    -  CDS            lacI (fragment): lac repressor; lacI; The lac repressor binds to the lac operator to inhibit transcription in E. coli. This inhibition can be relieved by adding lactose or isopropyl-β-D-thiogalactopyranoside (IPTG).
   1741..2329    -  rep_origin     ori: high-copy-number ColE1/pMB1/pBR322/pUC origin of replication
   2500..3360    -  CDS            AmpR: β-lactamase; bla; confers resistance to ampicillin, carbenicillin, and related antibiotics
   3361..3465    -  promoter       AmpR promoter: bla
   3524..3576    -  misc_feature   bom (fragment): basis of mobility region from pBR322
   3674..4845    +  promoter       EF-1α promoter: strong constitutive promoter for human elongation factor EF-1α
   4864..5826    +  CDS            IL2RG (fragment): IL2RG_HUMAN - Experimental evidence at protein level: Swiss-Prot protein existence level 1. Common subunit for the receptors for a variety of interleukins. Probably in association with IL15RA, involved in the stimulation of neutrophil phagocytosis by IL15 (PubMed:15123770). From Homo sapiens (Human).
   5842..5901    +  CDS            KCNJ2 (fragment): KCNJ2_HUMAN - Also known as IRK1. Experimental evidence at protein level: Swiss-Prot protein existence level 1. Probably participates in establishing action potential waveform and excitability of neuronal and muscle tissues. Inward rectifier potassium channels are characterized by a greater tendency to allow potassium to flow into the cell rather than out of it. Their voltage dependence is regulated by the concentration of extracellular potassium; as external potassium is raised, the voltage range of the channel opening shifts to more positive voltages. The inward rectification is mainly due t
   6277..6627    +  CDS            CAPSD_BPMS2 (fragment): Experimental evidence at protein level: Swiss-Prot protein existence level 1. Acts as a translational repressor of viral replicase synthesis late in infection. This latter function is the result of capsid protein interaction with an RNA hairpin which contains the replicase ribosome-binding site. From Escherichia phage MS2 (Bacteriophage MS2).
   6761..6985    +  polyA_signal   bGH poly(A) signal: bovine growth hormone polyadenylation signal
   7001..7024    +  polyA_signal   bGH poly(A) signal (fragment): bovine growth hormone polyadenylation signal
   7028..7049    +  promoter       SV40 promoter (fragment): SV40 enhancer and early promoter
   7070..7303    +  rep_origin     f1 ori (fragment) (sequence partly withheld): f1 bacteriophage origin of replication; arrow indicates direction of (+) strand synthesis
   7308..9       +  protein_bind   FRT (across the origin): FLP-mediated recombination occurs in the 8-bp core sequence TCTAGAAA (Turan and Bode, 2011). FLP recombinase from the Saccharomyces cerevisiae 2μ plasmid
>Addgene plasmid #233389 | XZ374 EF1a-IL2Rgsp-3xHA-IL2Rg(ECD+TM)-TS-tdMCP-export | addgene full sequence | sequence record 466382 | Addgene NGS Result
AGGAACTTCCTTGGCCAAAAAGCCTGAACTCACCGCGACGTCTGTCGAGAAGTTTCTGATCGAAAAGTTC
GACAGCGTCTCCGACCTGATGCAGCTCTCGGAGGGCGAAGAATCTCGTGCTTTCAGCTTCGATGTAGGAG
GGCGTGGATATGTCCTGCGGGTAAATAGCTGCGCCGATGGTTTCTACAAAGATCGTTATGTTTATCGGCA
CTTTGCATCGGCCGCGCTCCCGATTCCGGAAGTGCTTGACATTGGGGAATTCAGCGAGAGCCTGACCTAT
TGCATCTCCCGCCGTGCACAGGGTGTCACGTTGCAAGACCTGCCTGAAACCGAACTGCCCGCTGTTCTGC
AGCCGGTCGCGGAGGCCATGGATGCGATCGCTGCGGCCGATCTTAGCCAGACGAGCGGGTTCGGCCCATT
CGGACCGCAAGGAATCGGTCAATACACTACATGGCGTGATTTCATATGCGCGATTGCTGATCCCCATGTG
TATCACTGGCAAACTGTGATGGACGACACCGTCAGTGCGTCCGTCGCGCAGGCTCTCGATGAGCTGATGC
TTTGGGCCGAGGACTGCCCCGAAGTCCGGCACCTCGTGCACGCGGATTTCGGCTCCAACAATGTCCTGAC
GGACAATGGCCGCATAACAGCGGTCATTGACTGGAGCGAGGCGATGTTCGGGGATTCCCAATACGAGGTC
GCCAACATCTTCTTCTGGAGGCCGTGGTTGGCTTGTATGGAGCAGCAGACGCGCTACTTCGAGCGGAGGC
ATCCGGAGCTTGCAGGATCGCCGCGGCTCCGGGCGTATATGCTCCGCATTGGTCTTGACCAACTCTATCA
GAGCTTGGTTGACGGCAATTTCGATGATGCAGCTTGGGCGCAGGGTCGATGCGACGCAATCGTCCGATCC
GGAGCCGGGACTGTCGGGCGTACACAAATCGCCCGCAGAAGCGCGGCCGTCTGGACCGATGGCTGTGTAG
AAGTACTCGCCGATAGTGGAAACCGACGCCCCAGCACTCGTCCGAGGGCAAAGGAATAGCACGTACTACG
AGATTTCGATTCCACCGCCGCCTTCTATGAAAGGTTGGGCTTCGGAATCGTTTTCCGGGACGCCGGCTGG
ATGATCCTCCAGCGCGGGGATCTCATGCTGGAGTTCTTCGCCCACCCCAACTTGTTTATTGCAGCTTATA
ATGGTTACAAATAAAGCAATAGCATCACAAATTTCACAAATAAAGCATTTTTTTCACTGCATTCTAGTTG
TGGTTTGTCCAAACTCATCAATGTATCTTATCATGTCTGTATACCGTCGACCTCTAGCTAGAGCTTGGCG
TAATCATGGTCATAGCTGTTTCCTGTGTGAAATTGTTATCCGCTCACAATTCCACACAACATACGAGCCG
GAAGCATAAAGTGTAAAGCCTGGGGTGCCTAATGAGTGAGCTAACTCACATTAATTGCGTTGCGCTCACT
GCCCGCTTTCCAGTCGGGAAACCTGTCGTGCCAGCTGCATTAATGAATCGGCCAACGCGCGGGGAGAGGC
GGTTTGCGTATTGGGCGCTCTTCCGCTTCCTCGCTCACTGACTCGCTGCGCTCGGTCGTTCGGCTGCGGC
GAGCGGTATCAGCTCACTCAAAGGCGGTAATACGGTTATCCACAGAATCAGGGGATAACGCAGGAAAGAA
CATGTGAGCAAAAGGCCAGCAAAAGGCCAGGAACCGTAAAAAGGCCGCGTTGCTGGCGTTTTTCCATAGG
CTCCGCCCCCCTGACGAGCATCACAAAAATCGACGCTCAAGTCAGAGGTGGCGAAACCCGACAGGACTAT
AAAGATACCAGGCGTTTCCCCCTGGAAGCTCCCTCGTGCGCTCTCCTGTTCCGACCCTGCCGCTTACCGG
ATACCTGTCCGCCTTTCTCCCTTCGGGAAGCGTGGCGCTTTCTCATAGCTCACGCTGTAGGTATCTCAGT
TCGGTGTAGGTCGTTCGCTCCAAGCTGGGCTGTGTGCACGAACCCCCCGTTCAGCCCGACCGCTGCGCCT
TATCCGGTAACTATCGTCTTGAGTCCAACCCGGTAAGACACGACTTATCGCCACTGGCAGCAGCCACTGG
TAACAGGATTAGCAGAGCGAGGTATGTAGGCGGTGCTACAGAGTTCTTGAAGTGGTGGCCTAACTACGGC
TACACTAGAAGAACAGTATTTGGTATCTGCGCTCTGCTGAAGCCAGTTACCTTCGGAAAAAGAGTTGGTA
GCTCTTGATCCGGCAAACAAACCACCGCTGGTAGCGGTGGTTTTTTTGTTTGCAAGCAGCAGATTACGCG
CAGAAAAAAAGGATCTCAAGAAGATCCTTTGATCTTTTCTACGGGGTCTGACGCTCAGTGGAACGAAAAC
TCACGTTAAGGGATTTTGGTCATGAGATTATCAAAAAGGATCTTCACCTAGATCCTTTTAAATTAAAAAT
GAAGTTTTAAATCAATCTAAAGTATATATGAGTAAACTTGGTCTGACAGTTACCAATGCTTAATCAGTGA
GGCACCTATCTCAGCGATCTGTCTATTTCGTTCATCCATAGTTGCCTGACTCCCCGTCGTGTAGATAACT
ACGATACGGGAGGGCTTACCATCTGGCCCCAGTGCTGCAATGATACCGCGAGACCCACGCTCACCGGCTC
CAGATTTATCAGCAATAAACCAGCCAGCCGGAAGGGCCGAGCGCAGAAGTGGTCCTGCAACTTTATCCGC
CTCCATCCAGTCTATTAATTGTTGCCGGGAAGCTAGAGTAAGTAGTTCGCCAGTTAATAGTTTGCGCAAC
GTTGTTGCCATTGCTACAGGCATCGTGGTGTCACGCTCGTCGTTTGGTATGGCTTCATTCAGCTCCGGTT
CCCAACGATCAAGGCGAGTTACATGATCCCCCATGTTGTGCAAAAAAGCGGTTAGCTCCTTCGGTCCTCC
GATCGTTGTCAGAAGTAAGTTGGCCGCAGTGTTATCACTCATGGTTATGGCAGCACTGCATAATTCTCTT
ACTGTCATGCCATCCGTAAGATGCTTTTCTGTGACTGGTGAGTACTCAACCAAGTCATTCTGAGAATAGT
GTATGCGGCGACCGAGTTGCTCTTGCCCGGCGTCAATACGGGATAATACCGCGCCACATAGCAGAACTTT
AAAAGTGCTCATCATTGGAAAACGTTCTTCGGGGCGAAAACTCTCAAGGATCTTACCGCTGTTGAGATCC
AGTTCGATGTAACCCACTCGTGCACCCAACTGATCTTCAGCATCTTTTACTTTCACCAGCGTTTCTGGGT
GAGCAAAAACAGGAAGGCAAAATGCCGCAAAAAAGGGAATAAGGGCGACACGGAAATGTTGAATACTCAT
ACTCTTCCTTTTTCAATATTATTGAAGCATTTATCAGGGTTATTGTCTCATGAGCGGATACATATTTGAA
TGTATTTAGAAAAATAAACAAATAGGGGTTCCGCGCACATTTCCCCGAAAAGTGCCACCTGACGTCGACG
GATCGGGAGATCTCCCGATCCCCTATGGTGCACTCTCAGTACAATCTGCTCTGATGCCGCATAGTTAAGC
CAGTATCTGCTCCCTGCTTGTGTGTTGGAGGTCGCTGAGTAGTGCGCGAGCAAAATTTAAGCTACAACAA
GGCAAGGCTTGACCGACAATTGCATGAAGAATCGTGCCCGTCAGTGGGCAGAGCGCACATCGCCCACAGT
CCCCGAGAAGTTGGGGGGAGGGGTCGGCAATTGAACCGGTGCCTAGAGAAGGTGGCGCGGGGTAAACTGG
GAAAGTGATGTCGTGTACTGGCTCCGCCTTTTTCCCGAGGGTGGGGGAGAACCGTATATAAGTGCAGTAG
TCGCCGTGAACGTTCTTTTTCGCAACGGGTTTGCCGCCAGAACACAGGTAAGTGCCGTGTGTGGTTCCCG
CGGGCCTGGCCTCTTTACGGGTTATGGCCCTTGCGTGCCTTGAATTACTTCCACCTGGCTGCAGTACGTG
ATTCTTGATCCCGAGCTTCGGGTTGGAAGTGGGTGGGAGAGTTCGAGGCCTTGCGCTTAAGGAGCCCCTT
CGCCTCGTGCTTGAGTTGAGGCCTGGCCTGGGCGCTGGGGCCGCCGCGTGCGAATCTGGTGGCACCTTCG
CGCCTGTCTCGCTGCTTTCGATAAGTCTCTAGCCATTTAAAATTTTTGATGACCTGCTGCGACGCTTTTT
TTCTGGCAAGATAGTCTTGTAAATGCGGGCCAAGATCTGCACACTGGTATTTCGGTTTTTGGGGCCGCGG
GCGGCGACGGGGCCCGTGCGTCCCAGCGCACATGTTCGGCGAGGCGGGGCCTGCGAGCGCGGCCACCGAG
AATCGGACGGGGGTAGTCTCAAGCTGGCCGGCCTGCTCTGGTGCCTGGCCTCGCGCCGCCGTGTATCGCC
CCGCCCTGGGCGGCAAGGCTGGCCCGGTCGGCACCAGTTGCGTGAGCGGAAAGATGGCCGCTTCCCGGCC
CTGCTGCAGGGAGCTCAAAATGGAGGACGCGGCGCTCGGGAGAGCGGGCGGGTGAGTCACCCACACAAAG
GAAAAGGGCCTTTCCGTCCTCAGCCGTCGCTTCATGTGACTCCACGGAGTACCGGGCGCCGTCCAGGCAC
CTCGATTAGTTCTCGCGCTTTTGGAGTACGTCGTCTTTAGGTTGGGGGGAGGGGTTTTATGCGATGGAGT
TTCCCCACACTGAGTGGGTGGAGACTGAAGTTAGGCCAGCTTGGCACTTGATGTAATTCTCCTTGGAATT
TGCCCTTTTTGAGTTTGGATCTTGGTTCATTCTCAAGCCTCAGACAGTGGTTCAAAGTTTTTTTCTTCCA
TTTCAGGTGTCGTGAAGCTACTAGTTCGCCACCATGTTGAAGCCATCATTACCATTCACATCCCTCTTAT
TCCTGCAGCTGCCCCTGCTGGGAGTGGGGGCGGCCGTTTACCCATACGATGTTCCTGACTATGCGGGCTA
TCCCTATGACGTCCCGGACTATGCAGGATCCTATCCATATGACGTTCCAGATTACGCTCCGGCCGCCGGT
ACCCTGAACACGACAATTCTGACGCCCAATGGGAATGAAGACACCACAGCTGATTTCTTCCTGACCACTA
TGCCCACTGACTCCCTCAGTGTTTCCACTCTGCCCCTCCCAGAGGTTCAGTGTTTTGTGTTCAATGTCGA
GTACATGAATTGCACTTGGAACAGCAGCTCTGAGCCCCAGCCTACCAACCTCACTCTGCATTATTGGTAC
AAGAACTCGGATAATGATAAAGTCCAGAAGTGCAGCCACTATCTATTCTCTGAAGAAATCACTTCTGGCT
GTCAGTTGCAAAAAAAGGAGATCCACCTCTACCAAACATTTGTTGTTCAGCTCCAGGACCCACGGGAACC
CAGGAGACAGGCCACACAGATGCTAAAACTGCAGAATCTGGTGATCCCCTGGGCTCCAGAGAACCTAACA
CTTCACAAACTGAGTGAATCCCAGCTAGAACTGAACTGGAACAACAGATTCTTGAACCACTGTTTGGAGC
ACTTGGTGCAGTACCGGACTGACTGGGACCACAGCTGGACTGAACAATCAGTGGATTATAGACATAAGTT
CTCCTTGCCTAGTGTGGATGGGCAGAAACGCTACACGTTTCGTGTTCGGAGCCGCTTTAACCCACTCTGT
GGAAGTGCTCAGCATTGGAGTGAATGGAGCCACCCAATCCACTGGGGGAGCAATACTTCAAAAGAGAATC
CTTTCCTGTTTGCATTGGAAGCCGTGGTTATCTCTGTTGGCTCCATGGGATTGATTATCAGCCTTCTCTG
TGTGTATTTCTGGCTGGGTACCGCGGCCGCCAAGAGCAGGATCACCAGCGAGGGCGAGTACATCCCCCTG
GACCAGATCGACATCAACGTGATGGCGAGCAACTTTACGCAATTTGTGTTGGTTGACAATGGTGGCACCG
GAGACGTAACTGTTGCGCCAAGCAATTTTGCGAACGGGATTGCAGAATGGATAAGTAGTAACAGCCGGAG
TCAGGCATATAAAGTCACATGCTCAGTTCGCCAAAGTTCCGCACAGAACCGAAAATATACCATAAAGGTA
GAAGTGCCAAAAGGGGCGTGGCGATCTTATCTTAATATGGAGCTTACGATCCCAATCTTTGCGACTAATT
CAGACTGCGAGCTGATTGTCAAGGCCATGCAAGGTCTTTTGAAAGACGGTAACCCGATTCCCTCTGCGAT
CGCCGCCAACTCAGGAATATATGGTGGCGGAACCGGTGGCGGGTCCATGGCCTCCAATTTTACACAGTTT
GTGCTCGTGGACAACGGCGGCACTGGAGACGTCACAGTAGCTCCAAGTAACTTTGCGAATGGGATAGCCG
AGTGGATCTCTTCCAATTCAAGATCACAAGCCTATAAGGTGACTTGTAGTGTACGCCAATCTAGTGCCCA
GAACCGGAAGTATACCATTAAAGTGGAGGTCCCCAAAGGTGCATGGCGCTCATACTTGAATATGGAATTG
ACGATTCCGATATTTGCGACCAATAGCGACTGCGAGCTTATTGTAAAAGCCATGCAAGGACTTCTGAAAG
ATGGCAACCCGATACCTTCCGCAATCGCTGCGAATAGCGGAATTTACTTCTGCTACGAGAACGAGGTGTG
AGCCGCTCGAGGAGGGCCCGAACAAAAACTCATCTCAGAAGAGGATCTGAATAGCGCCGTCGACCATCAT
CATAATCATCATTGAGTTTAAACCCGCTGATCAGCCTCGACTGTGCCTTCTAGTTGCCAGCCATCTGTTG
TTTGCCCCTCCCCCGTGCCTTCCTTGACCCTGGAAGGTGCCACTCCCACTGTCCTTTCCTAATAAAATGA
GGAAATTGCATCGCATTGTCTGAGTAGGTGTCATTCTATTCTGGGGGGTGGGGTGGGGCAGGACAGCAAG
GGGGAGGATTGGGAAGACAATAGCAGGCATGCTGGGGATGCGGTGGGCTCTATGGAGATCTATCGATGTT
CTGGGGATGCGGTGGGCTCTATGGCTTCTGAGGCGGAAAGAACCAGCTGGGGCTCTAGGGGGTATCCCC
[124 nt withheld, positions 7070-7193]
C
[91 nt withheld, positions 7195-7285]
AGGGTGATGGTTCACGTACCTAGAAGTTCCTATTCCGAAGTTCCTATTCTCTAGAAAGTAT
